Addgene plasmid #153012: ACE2 g2
Purpose: A guide RNA targeting ACE2 in a lentiviral plasmid co-expressing mCherry
Depositing lab: Jason Sheltzer. Depositing organization: Cold Spring Harbor Laboratory.
Backbone
  Vector backbone: Lenti-gRNA-mCherry (Addgene #108099)
  Vector type: Lentiviral, CRISPR
  Selectable markers: mCherry
Growth in bacteria
  Bacterial resistance: Ampicillin, 100 μg/mL
  Growth temperature: 37°C
  Growth strain: NEB Stable
  Copy number: High Copy
Gene/Insert
  Gene/Insert name: ACE2 gRNA
  gRNA/shRNA sequence: AAACATGGAACAGAGATGCG
  Species: H. sapiens (human)
  Entrez Gene: ACE2 (a.k.a. ACEH)
  Tag / fusion protein: mCherry
Terms and licenses: Academic/Nonprofit Terms; Industry Terms: Not Available to Industry
How to cite: ACE2 g2 was a gift from Jason Sheltzer (Addgene plasmid # 153012 ; http://n2t.net/addgene:153012 ; RRID:Addgene_153012)
