[The description below was written by a language model from this plasmid's Addgene catalogue record and pLannotate feature annotations shown in this document.]
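Description:
ACE2 g2 is a lentiviral CRISPR guide RNA plasmid built on the Lenti-gRNA-mCherry backbone, carrying a single guide directed against human ACE2. The guide is transcribed from a human U6 RNA polymerase III promoter and is followed by an S. pyogenes Cas9 scaffold, which the annotation picks up as a tracrRNA fragment. Downstream, after a central polypurine tract, an EF-1α core promoter drives mCherry, followed by a WPRE to enhance transcript stability and expression. Although the catalogue lists mCherry under tag/fusion, the feature table shows it as a separately expressed fluorescent reporter. It is the only marker for mammalian cells, so transduced cells are identified or sorted by red fluorescence rather than by drug selection. No Cas9 coding sequence is annotated, so the nuclease must be supplied separately, for example from a Cas9-expressing cell line or a second vector.

The viral architecture is that of a third-generation, self-inactivating HIV-1 transfer vector. An RSV promoter fused to a truncated 5' LTR drives genomic RNA production in packaging cells, followed by the Ψ packaging signal with a partial gag sequence, the Rev response element for Rev-dependent nuclear export, and a ΔU3 3' LTR that inactivates LTR promoter activity after integration. An SV40 poly(A) signal and SV40 origin lie beyond the 3' LTR. Packaging functions must be provided in trans. In bacteria the plasmid replicates from a high-copy pUC-type origin with ampicillin resistance, and it also carries an f1 origin plus residual lac, T7 and T3 elements from the cloning backbone. It is intended for Cas9-mediated targeting of ACE2 in human cells, with mCherry tracking guide delivery.
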