Features (pLannotate 1.2.2; 27 found; start..end, strand, type, name):
    449..682     +  misc_feature   RRE: The Rev response element (RRE) of HIV-1 allows for Rev-dependent mRNA export from the nucleus to the cytoplasm.
   1059..1085    +  CDS            Rev (fragment): human immunodeficiency virus 1 (HIV-1) Rev protein; rev; enhances nuclear export of unspliced and incompletely spliced viral mRNAs
   1089..1329    +  promoter       U6 promoter: RNA polymerase III promoter for human U6 snRNA
   1377..1420    +  misc_RNA       tracrRNA (fragment): trans-activating CRISPR RNA for the Streptococcus pyogenes CRISPR/Cas9 system
   1503..1620    +  misc_feature   cPPT/CTS: central polypurine tract and central termination sequence of HIV-1
   1689..1900    +  promoter       EF-1α core promoter: core promoter for human elongation factor EF-1α
   1953..2663    +  CDS            mCherry: monomeric derivative of DsRed fluorescent protein (Shaner et al., 2004) mammalian codon-optimized
   2679..3267    +  misc_feature   WPRE: woodchuck hepatitis virus posttranscriptional regulatory element
   3318..3337    +  misc_feature   cPPT/CTS (fragment): central polypurine tract and central termination sequence of HIV-1
   3339..3572    +  LTR            3' LTR (ΔU3): self-inactivating 3' long terminal repeat (LTR) from HIV-1
   3650..3771    +  polyA_signal   SV40 poly(A) signal: SV40 polyadenylation signal
   3811..3946    +  rep_origin     SV40 ori: SV40 origin of replication
   3967..3985    -  promoter       T7 promoter: promoter for bacteriophage T7 RNA polymerase
   3993..4148    +  CDS            lacZα (fragment): LacZα fragment of β-galactosidase; lacZ fragment
   4153..4581    +  rep_origin     f1 ori (sequence partly withheld): f1 bacteriophage origin of replication; arrow indicates direction of (+) strand synthesis
   4634..4738    +  promoter       AmpR promoter: bla
   4739..5599    +  CDS            AmpR: β-lactamase; bla; confers resistance to ampicillin, carbenicillin, and related antibiotics
   5770..6358    +  rep_origin     ori: high-copy-number ColE1/pMB1/pBR322/pUC origin of replication
   6541..6633    +  CDS            lacI (fragment): lac repressor; lacI; The lac repressor binds to the lac operator to inhibit transcription in E. coli. This inhibition can be relieved by adding lactose or isopropyl-β-D-thiogalactopyranoside (IPTG).
   6646..6667    +  protein_bind   CAP binding site: CAP binding activates transcription in the presence of cAMP. E. coli catabolite activator protein
   6682..6712    +  promoter       lac promoter: promoter for the E. coli lac operon
   6720..6736    +  protein_bind   lac operator: The lac repressor binds to the lac operator to inhibit transcription in E. coli. This inhibition can be relieved by adding lactose or isopropyl-β-D-thiogalactopyranoside (IPTG). lac repressor encoded by lacI
   6781..6799    +  promoter       T3 promoter: promoter for bacteriophage T3 RNA polymerase
   6827..7053    +  promoter       RSV promoter: Rous sarcoma virus enhancer/promoter
   7054..7234    +  LTR            5' LTR (truncated): truncated 5' long terminal repeat (LTR) from HIV-1
   7281..7406    +  misc_feature   HIV-1 Ψ: packaging signal of human immunodeficiency virus type 1
   7390..303     +  CDS            HIV-1 gag (fragment) (across the origin): gag protein from human immunodeficiency virus 1; gag
>Addgene plasmid #153012 | ACE2 g2 | addgene full sequence | sequence record 298678 | Addgene NGS Result
GTTAAGGCCAGGGGGAAAGAAAAAATATAAATTAAAACATATAGTATGGGCAAGCAGGGAGCTAGAACGA
TTCGCAGTTAATCCTGGCCTGTTAGAAACATCAGAAGGCTGTAGACAAATACTGGGACAGCTACAACCAT
CCCTTCAGACAGGATCAGAAGAACTTAGATCATTATATAATACAGTAGCAACCCTCTATTGTGTGCATCA
AAGGATAGAGATAAAAGACACCAAGGAAGCTTTAGACAAGATAGAGGAAGAGCAAAACAAAAGTAAGACC
ACCGCACAGCAAGCGGCCGCTGATCTTCAGACCTGGAGGAGGAGATATGAGGGACAATTGGAGAAGTGAA
TTATATAAATATAAAGTAGTAAAAATTGAACCATTAGGAGTAGCACCCACCAAGGCAAAGAGAAGAGTGG
TGCAGAGAGAAAAAAGAGCAGTGGGAATAGGAGCTTTGTTCCTTGGGTTCTTGGGAGCAGCAGGAAGCAC
TATGGGCGCAGCGTCAATGACGCTGACGGTACAGGCCAGACAATTATTGTCTGGTATAGTGCAGCAGCAG
AACAATTTGCTGAGGGCTATTGAGGCGCAACAGCATCTGTTGCAACTCACAGTCTGGGGCATCAAGCAGC
TCCAGGCAAGAATCCTGGCTGTGGAAAGATACCTAAAGGATCAACAGCTCCTGGGGATTTGGGGTTGCTC
TGGAAAACTCATTTGCACCACTGCTGTGCCTTGGAATGCTAGTTGGAGTAATAAATCTCTGGAACAGATT
TGGAATCACACGACCTGGATGGAGTGGGACAGAGAAATTAACAATTACACAAGCTTAATACACTCCTTAA
TTGAAGAATCGCAAAACCAGCAAGAAAAGAATGAACAAGAATTATTGGAATTAGATAAATGGGCAAGTTT
GTGGAATTGGTTTAACATAACAAATTGGCTGTGGTATATAAAATTATTCATAATGATAGTAGGAGGCTTG
GTAGGTTTAAGAATAGTTTTTGCTGTACTTTCTATAGTGAATAGAGTTAGGCAGGGATATTCACCATTAT
CGTTTCAGACCCACCTCCCAACCCCGAGGGGACCCAGAGAGGGCCTATTTCCCATGATTCCTTCATATTT
GCATATACGATACAAGGCTGTTAGAGAGATAATTAGAATTAATTTGACTGTAAACACAAAGATATTAGTA
CAAAATACGTGACGTAGAAAGTAATAATTTCTTGGGTAGTTTGCAGTTTTAAAATTATGTTTTAAAATGG
ACTATCATATGCTTACCGTAACTTGAAAGTATTTCGATTTCTTGGCTTTATATATCTTGTGGAAAGGACG
AAACACCGAAACATGGAACAGAGATGCGGTTTAAGAGCTATGCTGGAAACAGCATAGCAAGTTTAAATAA
GGCTAGTCCGTTATCAACTTTGCTGGAAACAGCAAAGTGGCACCGAGTCGGTGCTTTTTTTGAATTCTAG
ATCTTGAGACAAATGGCAGTATTCATCCACAATTTTAAAAGAAAAGGGGGGATTGGGGGGTACAGTGCAG
GGGAAAGAATAGTAGACATAATAGCAACAGACATACAAACTAAAGAATTACAAAAACAAATTACAAAAAT
TCAAAATTTTCGGGTTTATTACAGGGACAGCAGAGATCCACTTTGGCGCCGGCTCGAGTGGCTCCGGTGC
CCGTCAGTGGGCAGAGCGCACATCGCCCACAGTCCCCGAGAAGTTGGGGGGAGGGGTCGGCAATTGAACC
GGTGCCTAGAGAAGGTGGCGCGGGGTAAACTGGGAAAGTGATGTCGTGTACTGGCTCCGCCTTTTTCCCG
AGGGTGGGGGAGAACCGTATATAAGTGCAGTAGTCGCCGTGAACGTTCTTTTTCGCAACGGGTTTGCCGC
CAGAACACAGGTGTCGTGACGCGGGATCCGCCACCATGGATTACAAAGACGATGACGATAAGATGGTGAG
CAAGGGCGAGGAGGATAACATGGCCATCATCAAGGAGTTCATGCGCTTCAAGGTGCACATGGAGGGCTCC
GTGAACGGCCACGAGTTCGAGATCGAGGGCGAGGGCGAGGGCCGCCCCTACGAGGGCACCCAGACCGCCA
AGCTGAAGGTGACCAAGGGTGGCCCCCTGCCCTTCGCCTGGGACATCCTGTCCCCTCAGTTCATGTACGG
CTCCAAGGCCTACGTGAAGCACCCCGCCGACATCCCCGACTACTTGAAGCTGTCCTTCCCCGAGGGCTTC
AAGTGGGAGCGCGTGATGAACTTCGAGGACGGCGGCGTGGTGACCGTGACCCAGGACTCCTCCCTGCAGG
ACGGCGAGTTCATCTACAAGGTGAAGCTGCGCGGCACCAACTTCCCCTCCGACGGCCCCGTAATGCAGAA
GAAGACCATGGGCTGGGAGGCCTCCTCCGAGCGGATGTACCCCGAGGACGGCGCCCTGAAGGGCGAGATC
AAGCAGAGGCTGAAGCTGAAGGACGGCGGCCACTACGACGCTGAGGTCAAGACCACCTACAAGGCCAAGA
AGCCCGTGCAGCTGCCCGGCGCCTACAACGTCAACATCAAGTTGGACATCACCTCCCACAACGAGGACTA
CACCATCGTGGAACAGTACGAACGCGCCGAGGGCCGCCACTCCACCGGCGGCATGGACGAGCTGTACAAG
TAGACGCGTTAAGTCGACAATCAACCTCTGGATTACAAAATTTGTGAAAGATTGACTGGTATTCTTAACT
ATGTTGCTCCTTTTACGCTATGTGGATACGCTGCTTTAATGCCTTTGTATCATGCTATTGCTTCCCGTAT
GGCTTTCATTTTCTCCTCCTTGTATAAATCCTGGTTGCTGTCTCTTTATGAGGAGTTGTGGCCCGTTGTC
AGGCAACGTGGCGTGGTGTGCACTGTGTTTGCTGACGCAACCCCCACTGGTTGGGGCATTGCCACCACCT
GTCAGCTCCTTTCCGGGACTTTCGCTTTCCCCCTCCCTATTGCCACGGCGGAACTCATCGCCGCCTGCCT
TGCCCGCTGCTGGACAGGGGCTCGGCTGTTGGGCACTGACAATTCCGTGGTGTTGTCGGGGAAATCATCG
TCCTTTCCTTGGCTGCTCGCCTGTGTTGCCACCTGGATTCTGCGCGGGACGTCCTTCTGCTACGTCCCTT
CGGCCCTCAATCCAGCGGACCTTCCTTCCCGCGGCCTGCTGCCGGCTCTGCGGCCTCTTCCGCGTCTTCG
CCTTCGCCCTCAGACGAGTCGGATCTCCCTTTGGGCCGCCTCCCCGCGTCGACTTTAAGACCAATGACTT
ACAAGGCAGCTGTAGATCTTAGCCACTTTTTAAAAGAAAAGGGGGGACTGGAAGGGCTAATTCACTCCCA
ACGAAGACAAGATCTGCTTTTTGCTTGTACTGGGTCTCTCTGGTTAGACCAGATCTGAGCCTGGGAGCTC
TCTGGCTAACTAGGGAACCCACTGCTTAAGCCTCAATAAAGCTTGCCTTGAGTGCTTCAAGTAGTGTGTG
CCCGTCTGTTGTGTGACTCTGGTAACTAGAGATCCCTCAGACCCTTTTAGTCAGTGTGGAAAATCTCTAG
CAGTACGTATAGTAGTTCATGTCATCTTATTATTCAGTATTTATAACTTGCAAAGAAATGAATATCAGAG
AGTGAGAGGAACTTGTTTATTGCAGCTTATAATGGTTACAAATAAAGCAATAGCATCACAAATTTCACAA
ATAAAGCATTTTTTTCACTGCATTCTAGTTGTGGTTTGTCCAAACTCATCAATGTATCTTATCATGTCTG
GCTCTAGCTATCCCGCCCCTAACTCCGCCCATCCCGCCCCTAACTCCGCCCAGTTCCGCCCATTCTCCGC
CCCATGGCTGACTAATTTTTTTTATTTATGCAGAGGCCGAGGCCGCCTCGGCCTCTGAGCTATTCCAGAA
GTAGTGAGGAGGCTTTTTTGGAGGCCTAGGGACGTACCCAATTCGCCCTATAGTGAGTCGTATTACGCGC
GCTCACTGGCCGTCGTTTTACAACGTCGTGACTGGGAAAACCCTGGCGTTACCCAACTTAATCGCCTTGC
AGCACATCCCCCTTTCGCCAGCTGGCGTAATAGCGAAGAGGCCCGCACCGATCGCCCTTCCCAACAGTTG
CGCAGCCTGAATGGCGAATGGG
[124 nt withheld, positions 4153-4276]
C
[91 nt withheld, positions 4278-4368]
A
[49 nt withheld, positions 4370-4418]
CCTTTGACGTTGGAGTCCACGTTCTTT
[37 nt withheld, positions 4446-4482]
ACCCTATCTCGGTCTATTCTTTTGATTTATAAGGGATTTTGCCGATTTCGGCCTATTGGTTAAAAAATGA
GCTGATTTAACAAAAATTTAACGCGAATTTTAACAAAATATTAACGCTTACAATTTAGGTGGCACTTTTC
GGGGAAATGTGCGCGGAACCCCTATTTGTTTATTTTTCTAAATACATTCAAATATGTATCCGCTCATGAG
ACAATAACCCTGATAAATGCTTCAATAATATTGAAAAAGGAAGAGTATGAGTATTCAACATTTCCGTGTC
GCCCTTATTCCCTTTTTTGCGGCATTTTGCCTTCCTGTTTTTGCTCACCCAGAAACGCTGGTGAAAGTAA
AAGATGCTGAAGATCAGTTGGGTGCACGAGTGGGTTACATCGAACTGGATCTCAACAGCGGTAAGATCCT
TGAGAGTTTTCGCCCCGAAGAACGTTTTCCAATGATGAGCACTTTTAAAGTTCTGCTATGTGGCGCGGTA
TTATCCCGTATTGACGCCGGGCAAGAGCAACTCGGTCGCCGCATACACTATTCTCAGAATGACTTGGTTG
AGTACTCACCAGTCACAGAAAAGCATCTTACGGATGGCATGACAGTAAGAGAATTATGCAGTGCTGCCAT
AACCATGAGTGATAACACTGCGGCCAACTTACTTCTGACAACGATCGGAGGACCGAAGGAGCTAACCGCT
TTTTTGCACAACATGGGGGATCATGTAACTCGCCTTGATCGTTGGGAACCGGAGCTGAATGAAGCCATAC
CAAACGACGAGCGTGACACCACGATGCCTGTAGCAATGGCAACAACGTTGCGCAAACTATTAACTGGCGA
ACTACTTACTCTAGCTTCCCGGCAACAATTAATAGACTGGATGGAGGCGGATAAAGTTGCAGGACCACTT
CTGCGCTCGGCCCTTCCGGCTGGCTGGTTTATTGCTGATAAATCTGGAGCCGGTGAGCGTGGGTCTCGCG
GTATCATTGCAGCACTGGGGCCAGATGGTAAGCCCTCCCGTATCGTAGTTATCTACACGACGGGGAGTCA
GGCAACTATGGATGAACGAAATAGACAGATCGCTGAGATAGGTGCCTCACTGATTAAGCATTGGTAACTG
TCAGACCAAGTTTACTCATATATACTTTAGATTGATTTAAAACTTCATTTTTAATTTAAAAGGATCTAGG
TGAAGATCCTTTTTGATAATCTCATGACCAAAATCCCTTAACGTGAGTTTTCGTTCCACTGAGCGTCAGA
CCCCGTAGAAAAGATCAAAGGATCTTCTTGAGATCCTTTTTTTCTGCGCGTAATCTGCTGCTTGCAAACA
AAAAAACCACCGCTACCAGCGGTGGTTTGTTTGCCGGATCAAGAGCTACCAACTCTTTTTCCGAAGGTAA
CTGGCTTCAGCAGAGCGCAGATACCAAATACTGTTCTTCTAGTGTAGCCGTAGTTAGGCCACCACTTCAA
GAACTCTGTAGCACCGCCTACATACCTCGCTCTGCTAATCCTGTTACCAGTGGCTGCTGCCAGTGGCGAT
AAGTCGTGTCTTACCGGGTTGGACTCAAGACGATAGTTACCGGATAAGGCGCAGCGGTCGGGCTGAACGG
GGGGTTCGTGCACACAGCCCAGCTTGGAGCGAACGACCTACACCGAACTGAGATACCTACAGCGTGAGCT
ATGAGAAAGCGCCACGCTTCCCGAAGGGAGAAAGGCGGACAGGTATCCGGTAAGCGGCAGGGTCGGAACA
GGAGAGCGCACGAGGGAGCTTCCAGGGGGAAACGCCTGGTATCTTTATAGTCCTGTCGGGTTTCGCCACC
TCTGACTTGAGCGTCGATTTTTGTGATGCTCGTCAGGGGGGCGGAGCCTATGGAAAAACGCCAGCAACGC
GGCCTTTTTACGGTTCCTGGCCTTTTGCTGGCCTTTTGCTCACATGTTCTTTCCTGCGTTATCCCCTGAT
TCTGTGGATAACCGTATTACCGCCTTTGAGTGAGCTGATACCGCTCGCCGCAGCCGAACGACCGAGCGCA
GCGAGTCAGTGAGCGAGGAAGCGGAAGAGCGCCCAATACGCAAACCGCCTCTCCCCGCGCGTTGGCCGAT
TCATTAATGCAGCTGGCACGACAGGTTTCCCGACTGGAAAGCGGGCAGTGAGCGCAACGCAATTAATGTG
AGTTAGCTCACTCATTAGGCACCCCAGGCTTTACACTTTATGCTTCCGGCTCGTATGTTGTGTGGAATTG
TGAGCGGATAACAATTTCACACAGGAAACAGCTATGACCATGATTACGCCAAGCGCGCAATTAACCCTCA
CTAAAGGGAACAAAAGCTGGAGCTGCAAGCTTAATGTAGTCTTATGCAATACTCTTGTAGTCTTGCAACA
TGGTAACGATGAGTTAGCAACATGCCTTACAAGGAGAGAAAAAGCACCGTGCATGCCGATTGGTGGAAGT
AAGGTGGTACGATCGTGCCTTATTAGGAAGGCAACAGACGGGTCTGACATGGATTGGACGAACCACTGAA
TTGCCGCATTGCAGAGATATTGTATTTAAGTGCCTAGCTCGATACATAAACGGGTCTCTCTGGTTAGACC
AGATCTGAGCCTGGGAGCTCTCTGGCTAACTAGGGAACCCACTGCTTAAGCCTCAATAAAGCTTGCCTTG
AGTGCTTCAAGTAGTGTGTGCCCGTCTGTTGTGTGACTCTGGTAACTAGAGATCCCTCAGACCCTTTTAG
TCAGTGTGGAAAATCTCTAGCAGTGGCGCCCGAACAGGGACTTGAAAGCGAAAGGGAAACCAGAGGAGCT
CTCTCGACGCAGGACTCGGCTTGCTGAAGCGCGCACGGCAAGAGGCGAGGGGCGGCGACTGGTGAGTACG
CCAAAAATTTTGACTAGCGGAGGCTAGAAGGAGAGAGATGGGTGCGAGAGCGTCAGTATTAAGCGGGGGA
GAATTAGATCGCGATGGGAAAAAATTCG
